Addgene plasmid #147326: pSUPERpuro-HsNot7_Q
Purpose: Mammalian Expression of HsNot7-shRNA
Depositing lab: Elisa Izaurralde. Depositing organization: Max Planck Institute for Developmental Biology.
Backbone
  Vector backbone: pSUPERpuro
  Vector type: Mammalian Expression
Growth in bacteria
  Bacterial resistance: Ampicillin, 100 μg/mL
  Growth temperature: 37°C
  Growth strain: DH5alpha
  Copy number: High Copy
Gene/Insert
  Gene/Insert name: HsNot7-shRNA
  Species: H. sapiens (human)
  Entrez Gene: CNOT7 (a.k.a. CAF-1, CAF1, Caf1a, hCAF-1)
  Cloning method: Unknown
Terms and licenses: Academic/Nonprofit Terms; Industry Terms: Not Available to Industry
Depositor comments: Plasmids from this collection were made available to the research community and donated after the lab closed. Please note that the sequence provided by the depositing laboratory may be theoretical/predicted or based on Sanger sequencing results. There may be discrepancies between sequencing results obtained by Addgene and the depositor sequence. If an Addgene verified sequence is not available, please contact before placing your order to request that our lab fully sequence the plasmid.
How to cite: pSUPERpuro-HsNot7_Q was a gift from Elisa Izaurralde (Addgene plasmid # 147326 ; http://n2t.net/addgene:147326 ; RRID:Addgene_147326)
