[The description below was written by a language model from this plasmid's Addgene catalogue record and pLannotate feature annotations shown in this document.]
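Description:
pSUPERpuro-HsNot7_Q is a 4,407 nt mammalian shRNA expression plasmid built on the pSUPERpuro backbone, a pBluescript-derived vector designed for RNA interference. It is propagated in E. coli through a high-copy ColE1/pUC-type origin and selected with ampicillin via the β-lactamase gene and its native promoter. Remnants of the pBluescript parent are still annotated. These include an f1 phage origin, lacZα and lacI fragments, the lac promoter, operator and CAP site, flanking T7 and T3 promoters, and two pieces of the original multiple cloning site.

The functional payload is a short hairpin RNA directed against human CNOT7 (also called CAF1), which is generally known as a deadenylase subunit of the CCR4-NOT complex. The hairpin itself is not annotated in the feature table. The unannotated gap of about 60 nt between the human H1 RNA promoter and the downstream MCS fragment is where such an insert would be expected to lie. H1 is an RNA polymerase III promoter that produces short, defined transcripts. These fold into hairpins and are processed by the cellular RNAi machinery into siRNAs. Adjacent to this cassette and in the opposite orientation, the mouse PGK promoter drives puromycin N-acetyltransferase, which allows transfected mammalian cells to be enriched or selected with puromycin.

The stated purpose is mammalian expression of the HsNot7 shRNA, which is consistent with knockdown of CNOT7 in human cells. The record does not state the target site within the transcript, the meaning of the "_Q" suffix, or the cloning method. The depositor also notes that the supplied sequence may be theoretical rather than fully verified.
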