Features (pLannotate 1.2.2; 16 found; start..end, strand, type, name):
     30..458     -  rep_origin     f1 ori (sequence partly withheld): f1 bacteriophage origin of replication; arrow indicates direction of (+) strand synthesis
    463..618     -  CDS            lacZα (fragment): LacZα fragment of β-galactosidase; lacZ fragment
    626..644     +  promoter       T7 promoter: promoter for bacteriophage T7 RNA polymerase
    653..705     +  misc_feature   MCS (fragment): pBluescript multiple cloning site
    756..1355    -  CDS            PuroR: puromycin N-acetyltransferase; pac from Streptomyces alboniger; confers resistance to puromycin
   1380..1879    -  promoter       PGK promoter: mouse phosphoglycerate kinase 1 promoter
   1890..2104    +  promoter       H1 promoter: human H1 RNA promoter
   2166..2207    +  misc_feature   MCS (fragment): pBluescript multiple cloning site
   2219..2237    -  promoter       T3 promoter: promoter for bacteriophage T3 RNA polymerase
   2282..2298    -  protein_bind   lac operator: The lac repressor binds to the lac operator to inhibit transcription in E. coli. This inhibition can be relieved by adding lactose or isopropyl-β-D-thiogalactopyranoside (IPTG). lac repressor encoded by lacI
   2306..2336    -  promoter       lac promoter: promoter for the E. coli lac operon
   2351..2372    -  protein_bind   CAP binding site: CAP binding activates transcription in the presence of cAMP. E. coli catabolite activator protein
   2385..2477    -  CDS            lacI (fragment): lac repressor; lacI; The lac repressor binds to the lac operator to inhibit transcription in E. coli. This inhibition can be relieved by adding lactose or isopropyl-β-D-thiogalactopyranoside (IPTG).
   2660..3248    -  rep_origin     ori: high-copy-number ColE1/pMB1/pBR322/pUC origin of replication
   3419..4279    -  CDS            AmpR: β-lactamase; bla; confers resistance to ampicillin, carbenicillin, and related antibiotics
   4280..4384    -  promoter       AmpR promoter: bla
>Addgene plasmid #147326 | pSUPERpuro-HsNot7_Q | depositor full sequence | sequence record 289773 | Full Sequence
CTAAATTGTAAGCGTTAATATTTTGTTAAAATTCGCGTTAAATTTTTGTTAAATCAGCTCATTTTTTAAC
CAATAGGCCGAAATCGGCAAAATCCCTTATAAATCAAAAGAATAGACCGAGATAGGGT
[37 nt withheld, positions 129-165]
AAAGAACGTGGACTCCAACGTCAAAGG
[49 nt withheld, positions 193-241]
T
[91 nt withheld, positions 243-333]
G
[124 nt withheld, positions 335-458]
CCCATTCGCCATTCAGGCTGCGCAACTGTTGGGAAGGGCGATCGGTGCGGGCCTCTTCGCTATTACGCCA
GCTGGCGAAAGGGGGATGTGCTGCAAGGCGATTAAGTTGGGTAACGCCAGGGTTTTCCCAGTCACGACGT
TGTAAAACGACGGCCAGTGAGCGCGCGTAATACGACTCACTATAGGGCGAATTGGAGCTCCACCGCGGTG
GCGGCCGCTCTAGAACTAGTGGATCCCCCGGGCTGCATGGGGTCGTGCGCTCCTTTCGGTCGGGCGCTGC
GGGTCGTGGGGCGGGCGTCAGGCACCGGGCTTGCGGGTCATGCACCAGGTGCGCGGTCCTTCGGGCACCT
CGACGTCGGCGGTGACGGTGAAGCCGAGCCGCTCGTAGAAGGGGAGGTTGCGGGGCGCGGAGGTCTCCAG
GAAGGCGGGCACCCCGGCGCGCTCGGCCGCCTCCACTCCGGGGAGCACGACGGCGCTGCCCAGACCCTTG
CCCTGGTGGTCGGGCGAGACGCCGACGGTGGCCAGGAACCACGCGGGCTCCTTGGGCCGGTGCGGCGCCA
GGAGGCCTTCCATCTGTTGCTGCGCGGCCAGCCGGGAACCGCTCAACTCGGCCATGCGCGGGCCGATCTC
GGCGAACACCGCCCCCGCTTCGACGCTCTCCGGCGTGGTCCAGACCGCCACCGCGGCGCCGTCGTCCGCG
ACCCACACCTTGCCGATGTCGAGCCCGACGCGCGTGAGGAAGAGTTCTTGCAGCTCGGTGACCCGCTCGA
TGTGGCGGTCCGGATCGACGGTGTGGCGCGTGGCGGGGTAGTCGGCGAACGCGGCGGCGAGGGTGCGTAC
GGCCCTGGGGACGTCGTCGCGGGTGGCGAGGCGCACCGTGGGCTTGTACTCGGTCATGGTAAGCTAGCTT
GGGCTGCAGGTCGAAAGGCCCGGAGATGAGGAAGAGGAGAACAGCGCGGCAGACGTGCGCTTTTGAAGCG
TGCAGAATGCCGGGCCTCCGGAGGACCTTCGGGCGCCCGCCCCGCCCCTGAGCCCGCCCCTGAGCCCGCC
CCCGGACCCACCCCTTCCCAGCCTCTGAGCCCAGAAAGCGAAGGAGCAAAGCTGCTATTGGCCGCTGCCC
CAAAGGCCTACCCGCTTCCATTGCTCAGCGGTGCTGTCCATCTGCACGAGACTAGTGAGACGTGCTACTT
CCATTTGTCACGTCCTGCACGACGCGAGCTGCGGGGCGGGGGGGAACTTCCTGACTAGGGGAGGAGTAGA
AGGTGGCGCGAAGGGGCCACCAAAGAACGGAGCCGGTTGGCGCCTACCGGTGGATGTGGAATGTGTGCGA
GGCCAGAGGCCACTTGTGTAGCGCCAAGTGCCCAGCGGGGCTGCTAAAGCGCATGCTCCAGACTGCCTTG
GGAAAAGCGCCTCCCCTACCCGGTAGAATTCGAACGCTGACGTCATCAACCCGCTCCAAGGAATCGCGGG
CCCAGTGTCACTAGGCGGGAACACCCAGCGCGCGTGCGCCCTGGCAGGAAGATGGCTGTGAGGGACAGGG
GAGTGGCGCCCTGCAATATTTGCATGTCGCTATGTGTTCTGGGAAATCACCATAAACGTGAAATGTCTTT
GGATTTGGGAATCTTATAAGTTCTGTATGAGACCACAGATCCCCCGCTGACTATCAATACCAACTTCAAG
AGAGTTGGTATTGATAGTCAGCTTTTTAAGCTTATCGATACCGTCGACCTCGAGGGGGGGCCCGGTACCA
GCTTTTGTTCCCTTTAGTGAGGGTTAATTTCGAGCTTGGCGTAATCATGGTCATAGCTGTTTCCTGTGTG
AAATTGTTATCCGCTCACAATTCCACACAACATACGAGCCGGAAGCATAAAGTGTAAAGCCTGGGGTGCC
TAATGAGTGAGCTAACTCACATTAATTGCGTTGCGCTCACTGCCCGCTTTCCAGTCGGGAAACCTGTCGT
GCCAGCTGCATTAATGAATCGGCCAACGCGCGGGGAGAGGCGGTTTGCGTATTGGGCGCTCTTCCGCTTC
CTCGCTCACTGACTCGCTGCGCTCGGTCGTTCGGCTGCGGCGAGCGGTATCAGCTCACTCAAAGGCGGTA
ATACGGTTATCCACAGAATCAGGGGATAACGCAGGAAAGAACATGTGAGCAAAAGGCCAGCAAAAGGCCA
GGAACCGTAAAAAGGCCGCGTTGCTGGCGTTTTTCCATAGGCTCCGCCCCCCTGACGAGCATCACAAAAA
TCGACGCTCAAGTCAGAGGTGGCGAAACCCGACAGGACTATAAAGATACCAGGCGTTTCCCCCTGGAAGC
TCCCTCGTGCGCTCTCCTGTTCCGACCCTGCCGCTTACCGGATACCTGTCCGCCTTTCTCCCTTCGGGAA
GCGTGGCGCTTTCTCATAGCTCACGCTGTAGGTATCTCAGTTCGGTGTAGGTCGTTCGCTCCAAGCTGGG
CTGTGTGCACGAACCCCCCGTTCAGCCCGACCGCTGCGCCTTATCCGGTAACTATCGTCTTGAGTCCAAC
CCGGTAAGACACGACTTATCGCCACTGGCAGCAGCCACTGGTAACAGGATTAGCAGAGCGAGGTATGTAG
GCGGTGCTACAGAGTTCTTGAAGTGGTGGCCTAACTACGGCTACACTAGAAGGACAGTATTTGGTATCTG
CGCTCTGCTGAAGCCAGTTACCTTCGGAAAAAGAGTTGGTAGCTCTTGATCCGGCAAACAAACCACCGCT
GGTAGCGGTGGTTTTTTTGTTTGCAAGCAGCAGATTACGCGCAGAAAAAAAGGATCTCAAGAAGATCCTT
TGATCTTTTCTACGGGGTCTGACGCTCAGTGGAACGAAAACTCACGTTAAGGGATTTTGGTCATGAGATT
ATCAAAAAGGATCTTCACCTAGATCCTTTTAAATTAAAAATGAAGTTTTAAATCAATCTAAAGTATATAT
GAGTAAACTTGGTCTGACAGTTACCAATGCTTAATCAGTGAGGCACCTATCTCAGCGATCTGTCTATTTC
GTTCATCCATAGTTGCCTGACTCCCCGTCGTGTAGATAACTACGATACGGGAGGGCTTACCATCTGGCCC
CAGTGCTGCAATGATACCGCGAGACCCACGCTCACCGGCTCCAGATTTATCAGCAATAAACCAGCCAGCC
GGAAGGGCCGAGCGCAGAAGTGGTCCTGCAACTTTATCCGCCTCCATCCAGTCTATTAATTGTTGCCGGG
AAGCTAGAGTAAGTAGTTCGCCAGTTAATAGTTTGCGCAACGTTGTTGCCATTGCTACAGGCATCGTGGT
GTCACGCTCGTCGTTTGGTATGGCTTCATTCAGCTCCGGTTCCCAACGATCAAGGCGAGTTACATGATCC
CCCATGTTGTGCAAAAAAGCGGTTAGCTCCTTCGGTCCTCCGATCGTTGTCAGAAGTAAGTTGGCCGCAG
TGTTATCACTCATGGTTATGGCAGCACTGCATAATTCTCTTACTGTCATGCCATCCGTAAGATGCTTTTC
TGTGACTGGTGAGTACTCAACCAAGTCATTCTGAGAATAGTGTATGCGGCGACCGAGTTGCTCTTGCCCG
GCGTCAATACGGGATAATACCGCGCCACATAGCAGAACTTTAAAAGTGCTCATCATTGGAAAACGTTCTT
CGGGGCGAAAACTCTCAAGGATCTTACCGCTGTTGAGATCCAGTTCGATGTAACCCACTCGTGCACCCAA
CTGATCTTCAGCATCTTTTACTTTCACCAGCGTTTCTGGGTGAGCAAAAACAGGAAGGCAAAATGCCGCA
AAAAAGGGAATAAGGGCGACACGGAAATGTTGAATACTCATACTCTTCCTTTTTCAATATTATTGAAGCA
TTTATCAGGGTTATTGTCTCATGAGCGGATACATATTTGAATGTATTTAGAAAAATAAACAAATAGGGGT
TCCGCGCACATTTCCCCGAAAAGTGCCAC
